Addgene plasmid #72360: PX458_ZNF146_1
Purpose: Encodes gRNA for 3' target of human ZNF146 along with Cas9 with 2A GFP
Depositing lab: Eric Mendenhall & Richard M. Myers. Depositing organization: University of Alabama in Huntsville.
Backbone
  Vector backbone: PX458
  Backbone size w/o insert (bp): 9289
  Vector type: CRISPR
Growth in bacteria
  Bacterial resistance: Ampicillin, 100 μg/mL
  Growth temperature: 37°C
  Growth strain: DH5alpha
  Copy number: High Copy
Gene/Insert
  Gene/Insert name: ZNF146
  gRNA/shRNA sequence: GCACTTTCAAGGCTTTCATG
  Species: H. sapiens (human)
  Entrez Gene: ZNF146 (a.k.a. OZF)
  Cloning method: Gibson Cloning
  Sequencing primers: 5′ pBR322ori-F
Terms and licenses: Academic/Nonprofit Terms; Industry Terms: Not Available to Industry
Depositor comments: Note: This plasmid is part of the Mendenhall and Meyers CRISPR-based Tagging system to add a tag (currently using FLAG) to endogenous proteins. Please see https://www.addgene.org/crispr/tagging/ for more details.
How to cite: PX458_ZNF146_1 was a gift from Eric Mendenhall & Richard M. Myers (Addgene plasmid # 72360 ; http://n2t.net/addgene:72360 ; RRID:Addgene_72360)
