[The description below was written by a language model from this plasmid's Addgene catalogue record.]
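Description:
PX458_ZNF146_1 is a CRISPR plasmid built on the PX458 backbone (about 9.3 kb without the insert) for transient expression in mammalian cells. It delivers both components needed for genome cutting from a single vector: a guide RNA directed against the 3' end of the human ZNF146 gene (also known as OZF) and Cas9 linked to GFP through a 2A peptide. The 2A element causes the Cas9 and GFP to be produced as separate proteins from one transcript, so green fluorescence marks cells that received the plasmid and are expressing the nuclease, allowing them to be identified or sorted. The record does not list the promoters or other regulatory features, and no feature table is provided. In the standard PX458 design the guide is driven by a U6 Pol III promoter and Cas9-2A-GFP by a strong Pol II promoter, but this is not confirmed here. The guide sequence was introduced by Gibson cloning. In bacteria the plasmid is maintained at high copy number under ampicillin selection.

According to the depositor's comments, the construct belongs to a CRISPR-based tagging system designed to add an epitope tag, currently FLAG, to endogenous proteins. Targeting the 3' end of ZNF146 fits that aim: a cut near the end of the coding region would promote homology-directed insertion of a tag from a separately supplied donor template, producing a C-terminally tagged protein expressed from its native locus. The donor is not part of this plasmid. The "_1" in the name suggests it may be one of several guides for this gene, though the record does not say so.
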