>Addgene plasmid #72360 | PX458_ZNF146_1 | addgene partial sequence | sequence record 134640 | pCBhProF2 5'-agggtttaagggatggttgg-3'
ATGACGATAAGATGGCCCCAAAGAAGAAGCGGAAGGTCGGTATCCACGGAGTCCCAGCAGCCGACAAGAA
GTACAGCATCGGCCTGGACATCGGCACCAACTCTGTGGGCTGGGCCGTGATCACCGACGAGTACAAGGTG
CCCAGCAAGAAATTCAAGGTGCTGGGCAACACCGACCGGCACAGCATCAAGAAGAACCTGATCGGAGCCC
TGCTGTTCGACAGCGGCGAAACAGCCGAGGCCACCCGGCTGAAGAGAACCGCCAGA
