>Addgene plasmid #72360 | PX458_ZNF146_1 | addgene partial sequence | sequence record 135556 | hU6-F 5'-GAGGGCCTATTTCCCATGATT-3'
ATACAAGGCTGTTAGAGAGATAATTGGAATTAATTTGACTGTAAACACAAAGATATTAGTACAAAATACG
TGACGTAGAAAGTAATAATTTCTTGGGTAGTTTGCAGTTTTAAAATTATGTTTTAAAATGGACTATCATA
TGCTTACCGTAACTTGAAAGTATTTCGATTTCTTGGCTTTATATATCTTGTGGAAAGGACGAAACACCGC
ACTTTCAAGGCTTTCATGGTTTTAGAGCTAGAAATAGCAAGTTAAAATAAGGCTAGTCCGTTATCAACTT
GAAAAAGTGGCACCGAGTCGGTGCTTTTTTGTTTTAGAGCTAGAAATAGCAAGTTAAAATAAGGCTAGTC
CGTTTTTAGCGCGTGCGCCAATTCTGCAGACAAATGGCTCTAGAGGTACCCGTTACATAACTTACGGTAA
ATGGCCCGCCTGGCTGACCGCCCAACGACCCCCGCCCATTGACGTCAATAGTAACGCCAATAGGGACTTT
CCATTGACGTCAATGGGTGGAGTATTTACGGTAAACTGCCCACTTGGCAGTACATCAAGTGTATCATATG
CCAAGTACGCCCCCTATTGACGTCAATGACGGTAAATGGCCCGCCTGGCATTGTGCCCAGTACATGACCT
TATGGGACTTTCCTACTTGGCAGTACATCTACGTATTAGTCATCGCTATTACCATGGTCGAGGTGAGCCC
CACGTTCTGCTTCACTCTCCCCATCTCCCCCCCCTCCCCACCCCCAATTTTGTATTTATTTATTTTTTAA
TTATTTTGTGCAGCGATGG
